>Addgene plasmid #221124 | pRS413-TEF1pr-SEC7-FAPoptim | addgene full sequence | sequence record 438161 | Addgene NGS Result
AAAAAAAAAAATGAAAATCATTACCGAGGCATAAAAAAATATAGAGTGTACTAGAGGAGGCCAAGAGTAA
TAGAAAAAGAAAATTGCGGGAAAGGACTGTGTTATGACTTCCCTGACTAATGCCGTGTTCAAACGATACC
TGGCAGTGACTCCTAGCGCTCACCAAGCTCTTAAAACGGGAATTTATGGTGCACTCTCAGTACAATCTGC
TCTGATGCCGCATAGTTAAGCCAGCCCCGACACCCGCCAACACCCGCTGACGCGCCCTGACGGGCTTGTC
TGCTCCCGGCATCCGCTTACAGACAAGCTGTGACCGTCTCCGGGAGCTGCATGTGTCAGAGGTTTTCACC
GTCATCACCGAAACGCGCGAGACGAAAGGGCCTCGTGATACGCCTATTTTTATAGGTTAATGTCATGATA
ATAATGGTTTCTTAGGGTCCTTTTCATCACGTGCTATAAAAATAATTATAATTTAAATTTTTTAATATAA
ATATATAAATTAAAAATAGAAAGTAAAAAAAGAAATTAAAGAAAAAATAGTTTTTGTTTTCCGAAGATGT
AAAAGACTCTAGGGGGATCGCCAACAAATACTACCTTTTATCTTGCTCTTCCTGCTCTCAGGTATTAATG
CCGAATTGTTTCATCTTGTCTGTGTAGAAGACCACACACGAAAATCCTGTGATTTTACATTTTACTTATC
GTTAATCGAATGTATATCTATTTAATCTGCTTTTCTTGTCTAATAAATATATATGTAAAGTACGCTTTTT
GTTGAAATTTTTTAAACCTTTGTTTATTTTTTTTTCTTCATTCCGTAACTCTTCTACCTTCTTTATTTAC
TTTCTAAAATCCAAATACAAAACATAAAAATAAATAAACACAGAGTAAATTCCCAAATTATTCCATCATT
AAAAGATACGAGGCGCGTGTAAGTTACAGGCAAGCGATCCGTCAGGTGGCACTTTTCGGGGAAATGTGCG
CGGAACCCCTATTTGTTTATTTTTCTAAATACATTCAAATATGTATCCGCTCATGAGACAATAACCCTGA
TAAATGCTTCAATAATATTGAAAAAGGAAGAGTATGAGTATTCAACATTTCCGTGTCGCCCTTATTCCCT
TTTTTGCGGCATTTTGCCTTCCTGTTTTTGCTCACCCAGAAACGCTGGTGAAAGTAAAAGATGCTGAAGA
TCAGTTGGGTGCACGAGTGGGTTACATCGAACTGGATCTCAACAGCGGTAAGATCCTTGAGAGTTTTCGC
CCCGAAGAACGTTTTCCAATGATGAGCACTTTTAAAGTTCTGCTATGTGGCGCGGTATTATCCCGTATTG
ACGCCGGGCAAGAGCAACTCGGTCGCCGCATACACTATTCTCAGAATGACTTGGTTGAGTACTCACCAGT
CACAGAAAAGCATCTTACGGATGGCATGACAGTAAGAGAATTATGCAGTGCTGCCATAACCATGAGTGAT
AACACTGCGGCCAACTTACTTCTGACAACGATCGGAGGACCGAAGGAGCTAACCGCTTTTTTGCACAACA
TGGGGGATCATGTAACTCGCCTTGATCGTTGGGAACCGGAGCTGAATGAAGCCATACCAAACGACGAGCG
TGACACCACGATGCCTGTAGCAATGGCAACAACGTTGCGCAAACTATTAACTGGCGAACTACTTACTCTA
GCTTCCCGGCAACAATTAATAGACTGGATGGAGGCGGATAAAGTTGCAGGACCACTTCTGCGCTCGGCCC
TTCCGGCTGGCTGGTTTATTGCTGATAAATCTGGAGCCGGTGAGCGTGGGTCTCGCGGTATCATTGCAGC
ACTGGGGCCAGATGGTAAGCCCTCCCGTATCGTAGTTATCTACACGACGGGGAGTCAGGCAACTATGGAT
GAACGAAATAGACAGATCGCTGAGATAGGTGCCTCACTGATTAAGCATTGGTAACTGTCAGACCAAGTTT
ACTCATATATACTTTAGATTGATTTAAAACTTCATTTTTAATTTAAAAGGATCTAGGTGAAGATCCTTTT
TGATAATCTCATGACCAAAATCCCTTAACGTGAGTTTTCGTTCCACTGAGCGTCAGACCCCGTAGAAAAG
ATCAAAGGATCTTCTTGAGATCCTTTTTTTCTGCGCGTAATCTGCTGCTTGCAAACAAAAAAACCACCGC
TACCAGCGGTGGTTTGTTTGCCGGATCAAGAGCTACCAACTCTTTTTCCGAAGGTAACTGGCTTCAGCAG
AGCGCAGATACCAAATACTGTTCTTCTAGTGTAGCCGTAGTTAGGCCACCACTTCAAGAACTCTGTAGCA
CCGCCTACATACCTCGCTCTGCTAATCCTGTTACCAGTGGCTGCTGCCAGTGGCGATAAGTCGTGTCTTA
CCGGGTTGGACTCAAGACGATAGTTACCGGATAAGGCGCAGCGGTCGGGCTGAACGGGGGGTTCGTGCAC
ACAGCCCAGCTTGGAGCGAACGACCTACACCGAACTGAGATACCTACAGCGTGAGCTATGAGAAAGCGCC
ACGCTTCCCGAAGGGAGAAAGGCGGACAGGTATCCGGTAAGCGGCAGGGTCGGAACAGGAGAGCGCACGA
GGGAGCTTCCAGGGGGAAACGCCTGGTATCTTTATAGTCCTGTCGGGTTTCGCCACCTCTGACTTGAGCG
TCGATTTTTGTGATGCTCGTCAGGGGGGCGGAGCCTATGGAAAAACGCCAGCAACGCGGCCTTTTTACGG
TTCCTGGCCTTTTGCTGGCCTTTTGCTCACATGTTCTTTCCTGCGTTATCCCCTGATTCTGTGGATAACC
GTATTACCGCCTTTGAGTGAGCTGATACCGCTCGCCGCAGCCGAACGACCGAGCGCAGCGAGTCAGTGAG
CGAGGAAGCGGAAGAGCGCCCAATACGCAAACCGCCTCTCCCCGCGCGTTGGCCGATTCATTAATGCAGC
TGGCACGACAGGTTTCCCGACTGGAAAGCGGGCAGTGAGCGCAACGCAATTAATGTGAGTTAGCTCACTC
ATTAGGCACCCCAGGCTTTACACTTTATGCTTCCGGCTCGTATGTTGTGTGGAATTGTGAGCGGATAACA
ATTTCACACAGGAAACAGCTATGACCATGATTACGCCAAGCGCGCAATTAACCCTCACTAAAGGGAACAA
AAGCTGGAGCTCATAGCTTCAAAATGTTTCTACTCCTTTTTTACTCTTCCAGATTTTCTCGGACTCCGCG
CATCGCCGTACCACTTCAAAACACCCAAGCACAGCATACTAAATTTCCCCTCTTTCTTCCTCTAGGGTGT
CGTTAATTACCCGTACTAAAGGTTTGGAAAAGAAAAAAGAGACCGCCTCGTTTCTTTTTCTTCGTCGAAA
AAGGCAATAAAAATTTTTATCACGTTTCTTTTTCTTGAAAATTTTTTTTTTGATTTTTTTCTCTTTCGAT
GACCTCCCATTGATATTTAAGTTAATAAACGGTCTTCAATTTCTCAAGTTTCAGTTTCATTTTTCTTGTT
CTATTACAACTTTTTTTACTTCTTGCTCATTAGAAAGAAAGCATAGCAATCTAATCTAAGTTTTCTAGAA
CTAGTGGATCCATGTCTGAACAGAATTCAGTAGTAAATGCTGAAAAAGGGGATGGCGAAATATCTTCAAA
TGTAGAGACTGCTTCTTCAGTCAATCCGTCTGTGAAACCACAGAATGCTATTAAAGAAGAAGCTAAAGAG
ACAAATGGTGAAGATCAAAAATGCAAAGGGCCAGAAAACGCTGGCAGTACGGCAGAAACAAAAGAAACAA
GTAACGACGCTACCAACGGAATGAAAACGCCCGAAGAAACGGAAGATACAAATGACAAACGCCATGACGA
TGAAGGTGAAGATGGAGATGAAGATGAAGATGAAGATGAAGATGAAGATGAAGACAATGGGGACGAGGAT
GATGAGGACGTGGATAGCAGTAGTTCCGAAACCAGTTCCGAAGACGGGGAAGATTCTGAATCAGTCTCAG
GGGAAAGTACTGAGAGTAGCTCTGGAGAAGATGAAGAATCTGATGAAAGCGATGGAAATACATCAAACAG
CTCCTCTGGTGATGAAAGCGGGTCAGAAGAAGAAGAAGAAGAAGAAGAAGAAGAAGAAGAAGAGGAAAAT
GCTGGCGAACCAGCTATCGCTCATCAAGATAGTGTTCCCACCAACGATTCTACTGCCCCAAGGTCTACCC
ATACGAGGAACATATCACTATCTTCAAATGGTTCGAACACAAACTCAACCATAATTTTAGTGAAAACTAC
GTTGGAGACAATTTTAAATGATAAGGACATTAAAAAGAATTCGAATGCTCAGAAGGCTATCGAAAGGACA
TTACAAAAATTTAAGGAATTTGATCCGCAAACCACGAATAACCCACATTACGTGGATTCAATACTAGTAT
TCGAAGCACTAAGGGCAAGCTGTCGTACCAAATCCTCCAAAGTTCAAAGTTTGGCTTTAGATTGCCTGTC
AAAATTGTTTTCTTTTAGATCGCTAGACGAGACCCTGTTAGTGAATCCACCCGATTCTTTAGCCTCTAAT
GATCAACGACAAGATGCTGCCGATGGAATAACGCCGCCTCCAAAACAAAAAATTATAGACGCTGCAATTG
ATACTATTTCAGACTGTTTTCAAGGTGAAGGCACTGATGACCGTGTGGAACTACAAATCGTTAGAGCTTT
ATCTAGTTGCATTTTAGAAGAGGATTCAAGTTCTTTATGCCACGGTGCTTCCTTGCTAAAGGCTATCAGA
ACAATCTACAACGTTTTCGTCTTTTCGTTGAACCCATCCAATCAAGGTATTGCACAGGCGACCTTGACAC
AAATTATTAGTTCGGTGTATGATAAAATCGATCTCAAACAAAGTACCTCTTCAGCAGTATCCTTATCGAC
AAAAAATCATCAACAACAATCCGCCATAGAACTTTCCGAGGCTTCTGAAAATGCAGAAACGCCGGCTCCT
TTAACTCTGGAAAATATGGATAAGTTGAATGACGATGAGGAAAGACTAATGGACGCTCAACAGCCTGATT
CTATCGCCATAACTAACCAAGATCTAGCTGTTAAAGATGCGTTCTTAGTGTTTAGAGTCATGGCGAAAAT
ATGTGCTAAACCTTTGGAAACAGAACTCGACATGAGGTCACATGCCGTCAGGTCAAAGCTTTTATCTCTT
CACATCATTTACTCTATTATCAAAGATCATATTGACGTATTCCTTTCCCACAACATTTTTCTACCAGGAA
AGGAGCGTGTGTGCTTTATCGATTCAATTAGACAATATTTACGTCTTGTTTTATCAAGGAATGCTGCCTC
GCCTCTAGCTCCAGTTTTCGAGGTTACTTTAGAAATTATGTGGCTATTGATTGCTAATTTGAGAGCAGAT
TTCGTGAAGGAAATTCCAGTTTTTTTAACAGAAATCTACTTCCCCATTTCAGAATTAACCACTTCCACCT
CCCAACAAAAGAGATATTTTTTAAGTGTTATTCAACGAATTTGTAACGACCCAAGAACTTTAGTTGAATT
TTACTTGAATTATGATTGTAACCCTGGAATGCCAAATGTAATGGAAATAACTGTTGATTATTTGACAAGA
TTGGCTTTAACTAGGGTGGAAATTACTCAGACTCAAAGATCATACTACGATGAACAAATATCAAAATCCC
TGTCCACCTACAATTTCTCACAATTGCCCCTTTTGACTTCTTCCAACTTGTCTTCTAGTCCTGATGTTGG
TCAAGTCAATTTACTTTTTCCACTTGATTTTGCTCTCAAAATGGTGTCACTAAATTGCATTGTGTCAGTT
TTGCGTTCCTTAAGCTCATGGGCTCACAAAGCTTTAAATCCAAACACACACACTGCTAATAAGGTATTAC
TAAACACAACATCTTCAGCTCGTCAAGAATCTAGATCATCTTTGAGTAACGACGTAAGGTCTTCTATTAT
GACAAGTAATGATGACTTCAAACCAACATATGAAGACGAAGAAAGCAGATCATTGAGCAGTCAAAACATT
GACGCAGACGACCCCACACAATTTGAAAATTTGAAACTAAGGAAAACTGCTTTATCGGAATGTATTGCTA
TTTTCAACAATAAACCCAAGAAAGCTATTCCAGTACTTATTAAAAAAGGATTTTTGAAAGATGATTCTCC
AATTTCCATTGCCAAGTGGTTATTAGAAACAGAAGGCCTCGACATGGCCGCTGTTGGGGATTATCTAGGC
GAAGGAGACGACAAGAACATCGCTATAATGCACGCATTTGTTGATGAGTTTGACTTCACTGGTATGTCCA
TTGTTGACGCATTAAGGTCATTTTTACAAAGTTTCAGATTGCCTGGAGAAGGTCAAAAAATTGACAGATT
CATGCTGAAATTTGCGGAAAGATTTGTGGACCAAAACCCCGGAGTCTTTTCAAAGGCGGATACTGCATAT
GTGCTTTCGTATTCTTTGATCATGTTGAATACTGATTTACATTCGTCACAAATCAAAAATAAAATGTCTT
TACAAGAGTTTTTAGAAAACAACGAAGGTATTGACAACGGAAGAGATTTACCAAGAGACTTCTTGGAAGG
TTTGTTCAACGAAATTGCTAACAATGAAATCAAGTTAATTTCTGAACAGCATCAGGCAATGCTTTCAGGT
GATACCAATCTTGTCCAACAACAGCAATCTGCTTTCAACTTCTTTAATTCTCGTGATTTGACAAGAGAGG
CATATAATCAAGTCTCAAAAGAAATTTCATCTAAAACGGAATTAGTCTTTAAGAATTTAAACAAAAATAA
AGGAGGCCCAGACGTCTATTATGCTGCTTCCCACGTTGAGCATGTTAAATCAATTTTCGAGACACTATGG
ATGTCCTTTTTAGCAGCTCTAACCCCCCCATTTAAGGATTATGATGACATTGACACAACCAATAAGTGTT
TAGAAGGCTTGAAAATATCAATTAAAATTGCTTCTACTTTTAGAATCAATGATGCTAGAACCTCCTTTGT
AGGTGCGTTAGTCCAATTTTGTAACCTTCAAAACCTTGAAGAAATCAAAGTTAAAAATGTCAATGCAATG
GTAATTCTTCTTGAAGTCGCGTTATCAGAAGGAAATTACTTGGAGGGATCGTGGAAGGACATTTTGCTGG
TCGTGTCTCAAATGGAAAGACTACAATTGATATCCAAAGGTATCGACAGAGATACGGTTCCAGATGTTGC
ACAAGCTCGTGTTGCAAACCCTAGAGTTTCTTACGAATCATCAAGATCCAATAATACATCTTTCTTTGAT
GTTTGGGGCAAGAAGGCAACTCCCACAGAATTGGCTCAAGAAAAACACCATAATCAAACCTTATCACCCG
AAATCTCTAAATTCATTTCCTCCAGTGAATTAGTCGTTTTGATGGACAATATATTTACCAAAAGTTCCGA
GTTATCAGGTAATGCTATCGTTGATTTTATCAAAGCTTTAACCGCTGTATCTTTAGAAGAAATTGAATCA
TCTGAAAATGCTTCCACACCAAGAATGTTTTCCTTGCAAAAAATGGTCGATGTATGTTACTACAATATGG
ATCGTATCAAACTAGAATGGACGCCGCTTTGGGCTGTTATGGGAAAAGCTTTCAACAAGATTGCTACAAA
CTCTAACTTAGCAGTAGTATTTTTCGCTATCGATTCCCTGCGTCAATTGTCTATGAGATTTTTAGATATT
GAGGAATTATCAGGTTTTGAATTTCAACATGATTTTTTAAAACCTTTTGAATACACGGTTCAAAATAGTG
GCAACACTGAAGTTCAAGAAATGATTATTGAGTGTTTTAGGAACTTCATATTGACAAAATCGGAAAGTAT
CAAATCTGGCTGGAAGCCTATTCTTGAATCCTTACAATATACGGCTCGCTCAAGCACTGAATCCATTGTA
TTAAAGACGCAATTGCTGGTTAGCAATGATATTGTGACAAATCACTTCGAAAACGTATTCTCTCAAGAAG
ATGCCTTTTCTGAGTTAGTTGGTGTCTTCAGAGAAATCACCAAAAATAAGAGATTCCAAAAGCTATCTCT
ACATGCTTTGGAGTCTCTAAGAAAGATGACTCAGAACGTCGCAGACATCTGTTTTTACAATGAAAATAAG
ACTGAAGAAGAAAGAAAACATAACGATGCTTTACTTCGTGGGAAAGACATATTCCAGGATGTGTGGTTCC
CTATGTTATTCTGCTTCAATGATACGATCATGACAGCTGAAGACTTAGAAGTTAGATCACGTGCATTAAA
CTATATGTTCGATGCCCTAGTGGCATATGGTGGTAAATTCAATGATGATTTCTGGGAAAAGATTTGTAAG
AAGTTACTATTTCCTATTTTCGGTGTATTATCCAAACATTGGGAAGTCAACCAATTCAATAGTCATGATG
ATTTAAGTGTTTGGCTTTCGACCACGTTAATTCAAGCCTTAAGGAACTTGATTGCCCTTTTTACGCATTA
CTTTGAATCGTTGAACAGAATGCTCGATGGATTTTTGGGTCTGCTGGTATCCTGTATTTGTCAAGAAAAT
GACACTATTGCTAGAATTGGGAGATCCTGCCTGCAACAATTGATATTGCAAAACGTATCTAAATTCAATG
AGTACCATTGGAATCAAATAGGTGACGTATTCGATAAATTGTTTGATTTAACCACTGCTAATGAATTGTT
CGATTATGATCCGTTACAGCAAGGAAGAAAATCATCTGTATCTCATCACCAAACAACTAATGATACCAGC
CAACACTCAGATGATGATAGCAACGACAGAAGGGAGAACGATTCTAATATCAGTGAGACGGTCGAAAGAG
CGCATCAAGAAGAATCCAGCGAAGACGTTGGTGGTGACATGGTTGAAACACTCAATGGGCAAACTAAGCT
TAATAATGGCAATTCCGTTCCGACGGTAAAGGACGAATTGAATCCAAAGCCCGCTAGTCTAAGTATCCCC
AAGAAAACTAAGCACATGAAACGAAACGAAAGTAACGAAGATATACGTAGGAGAATAAACATCAAGAATT
CTATTGTTGTCAAATGTGTTTTACAGCTTTTGATGATAGAGCTGCTCAACGAATTATTCGAGAACGAAGA
TTTTGCCCACTGTATCCCTTACAAGGAAGCCATTAGAATTACAAGATTGTTGGAGAAATCGTACGAATTT
TCTCGTGACTTTAATGAAGATTATGGGTTAAGAACAAGACTAGTAGAGGCTCGTGTAGTTGATAAAATAC
CAAACCTGTTGAAACAAGAAACGAGTGCTGCTGCAGTTCTCCTTGACATTATGTTTCAGTTGTATCTGAA
CGATGATGAGAAGAAGGCTGATTTAATAACTCGTCTGATCACCATTTGCATCCAGGTCGTAGAGGGTTAT
GTTTCTTTGGATGATAGAACCATGGAACGTAGTATCAATGCCTGGCGTTCAGTGATAGTTGAAATATTAC
AAGGTTACTACGAATTTGATGATGAAGACTTTAGACTATACTGTCCTGCTATGTATGCTCTGGTGATTCA
AATATTAGATAAGAGCGTTCCAACGGAGTTGAGACATGCTATAAAACAATTTCTAAGCAGAGTTGGTGAA
TTATACCTTTCTACTGATCCCGGGCTGCAGGAATTCGATATCAAGCTTATCGATACCGTCGACGCGGGTG
CGGGTGCGGGTATGCAAGCTGTTGTTACTCAAGAACCATCTGTTACTGTTTCTCCAGGTGGTACTGTTAT
CTTGACTTGTGGTTCTGGTACTGGTGCTGTTACTTCTGGTCACTACGCTAACTGGTTCCAACAAAAGCCA
GGTCAAGCTCCAAGAGCTTTGATCTTCGACACTGACAAGAAGTACTCTTGGACTCCAGGTAGATTCTCTG
GTTCTTTGTTGGGTGCTAAGGCTGCTTTGACTATCTCTGACGCTCAACCAGAAGACGAAGCTGAATACTA
CTGTTCTTTGTCTGACGTTGACGGTTACTTGTTCGGTGGTGGTACTCAATTGACTGTTTTGTCTGGTGGT
GGTGGTTCTGGTGGTGGTGGTTCTGGTGGTGGTGGTTCTGGTGGTGGTGGTTCTCAAGCTGTTGTTACTC
AAGAACCATCTGTTACTGTTTCTCCAGGTGGTACTGTTATCTTGACTTGTGGTTCTGGTACTGGTGCTGT
TACTTCTGGTCACTACGCTAACTGGTTCCAACAAAAGCCAGGTCAAGCTCCAAGAGCTTTGATCTTCGAC
ACTGACAAGAAGTACTCTTGGACTCCAGGTAGATTCTCTGGTTCTTTGTTGGGTGCTAAGGCTGCTTTGA
CTATCTCTGACGCTCAACCAGAAGACGAAGCTGAATACTACTGTTCTTTGTCTGACGTTGACGGTTACTT
GTTCGGTGGTGGTACTCAATTGACTGTTTTGTCTGAGCAGAAGCTGATCAGCGAGGAGGACCTGGAGCAG
AAGCTGATCAGCGAGGAGGACCTGTAACGCCTCGAGGGGGGGCCCGGTACCCAATTCGCCCTATAGTGAG
TCGTATTACGCGCGCTCACTGGCCGTCGTTTTACAACGTCGTGACTGGGAAAACCCTGGCGTTACCCAAC
TTAATCGCCTTGCAGCACATCCCCCTTTCGCCAGCTGGCGTAATAGCGAAGAGGCCCGCACCGATCGCCC
TTCCCAACAGTTGCGCAGCCTGAATGGCGAATGG
[124 nt withheld, positions 10675-10798]
C
[91 nt withheld, positions 10800-10890]
A
[49 nt withheld, positions 10892-10940]
CCTTTGACGTTGGAGTCCACGTTCTTT
[37 nt withheld, positions 10968-11004]
ACCCTATCTCGGTCTATTCTTTTGATTTATAAGGGATTTTGCCGATTTCGGCCTATTGGTTAAAAAATGA
GCTGATTTAACAAAAATTTAACGCGAATTTTAACAAAATATTAACGCTTACAATTTCCTGATGCGGTATT
TTCTCCTTACGCATCTGTGCGGTATTTCACACCGCATAGATCCGTCGAGTTCAAGAGAAAAAAAAAGAAA
AAGCAAAAAGAAAAAAGGAAAGCGCGCCTCGTTCAGAATGACACGTATAGAATGATGCATTACCTTGTCA
TCTTCAGTATCATACTGTTCGTATACATACTTACTGACATTCATAGGTATACATATATACACATGTATAT
ATATCGTATGCTGCAGCTTTAAATAATCGGTGTCACTACATAAGAACACCTTTGGTGGAGGGAACATCGT
TGGTACCATTGGGCGAGGTGGCTTCTCTTATGGCAACCGCAAGAGCCTTGAACGCACTCTCACTACGGTG
ATGATCATTCTTGCCTCGCAGACAATCAACGTGGAGGGTAATTCTGCTAGCCTCTGCAAAGCTTTCAAGA
AAATGCGGGATCATCTCGCAAGAGAGATCTCCTACTTTCTCCCTTTGCAAACCAAGTTCGACAACTGCGT
ACGGCCTGTTCGAAAGATCTACCACCGCTCTGGAAAGTGCCTCATCCAAAGGCGCAAATCCTGATCCAAA
CCTTTTTACTCCACGCACGGCCCCTAGGGCCTCTTTAAAAGCTTGACCGAGAGCAATCCCGCAGTCTTCA
GTGGTGTGATGGTCGTCTATGTGTAAGTCACCAATGCACTCAACGATTAGCGACCAGCCGGAATGCTTGG
CCAGAGCATGTATCATATGGTCCAGAAACCCTATACCTGTGTGGACGTTAATCACTTGCGATTGTGTGGC
CTGTTCTGCTACTGCTTCTGCCTCTTTTTCTGGGAAGATCGAGTGCTCTATCGCTAGGGGACCACCCTTT
AAAGAGATCGCAATCTGAATCTTGGTTTCATTTGTAATACGCTTTACTAGGGCTTTCTGCTCTGTCATCT
TTGCCTTCGTTTATCTTGCCTGCTCATTTTTTAGTATATTCTTCGAAGAAATCACATTACTTTATATAAT
GTATAATTCATTATGTGATAATGCCAATCGCTAAGAAAAAAAAAGAGTCATCCGCTAGGTGG
Features (pLannotate 1.2.2; 25 found; start..end, strand, type, name):
    104..184     +  CDS            MRM1 (fragment): MRM1_YEAST - Also known as PET56 From Saccharomyces cerevisiae (strain ATCC 204508 / S288c) (Baker's yeast).
    185..234     -  misc_feature   bom (fragment): basis of mobility region from pBR322
    336..371     -  CDS            rop (fragment): Rop protein, which maintains plasmids at low copy number; rop
    446..949     +  misc_feature   CEN/ARS: S. cerevisiae CEN6 centromere fused to an autonomously replicating sequence
    979..1083    +  promoter       AmpR promoter: bla
   1084..1944    +  CDS            AmpR: β-lactamase; bla; confers resistance to ampicillin, carbenicillin, and related antibiotics
   2115..2703    +  rep_origin     ori: high-copy-number ColE1/pMB1/pBR322/pUC origin of replication
   2886..2978    +  CDS            lacI (fragment): lac repressor; lacI; The lac repressor binds to the lac operator to inhibit transcription in E. coli. This inhibition can be relieved by adding lactose or isopropyl-β-D-thiogalactopyranoside (IPTG).
   2991..3012    +  protein_bind   CAP binding site: CAP binding activates transcription in the presence of cAMP. E. coli catabolite activator protein
   3027..3057    +  promoter       lac promoter: promoter for the E. coli lac operon
   3061..3083    +  protein_bind   lac operator (fragment): The lac repressor binds to the lac operator to inhibit transcription in E. coli. This inhibition can be relieved by adding lactose or isopropyl-β-D-thiogalactopyranoside (IPTG). lac repressor encoded by lacI
   3126..3144    +  promoter       T3 promoter: promoter for bacteriophage T3 RNA polymerase
   3162..3560    +  promoter       TEF1 promoter: S. cerevisiae TEF1; promoter for EF-1α
   3564..3581    +  misc_feature   MCS (fragment): pBluescript multiple cloning site
   3582..9608    +  CDS            SEC7: SEC7_YEAST - Experimental evidence at protein level: Swiss-Prot protein existence level 1. May play a role in vesicular budding and traffic between compartments of the Golgi apparatus. From Saccharomyces cerevisiae (strain ATCC 204508 / S288c) (Baker's yeast).
   9609..9653    +  misc_feature   MCS (fragment): pBluescript multiple cloning site
   9675..10001   +  CDS            LV1C_MOUSE: Experimental evidence at protein level: Swiss-Prot protein existence level 1. From Mus musculus (Mouse).
  10065..10391   +  CDS            LV1C_MOUSE: Experimental evidence at protein level: Swiss-Prot protein existence level 1. From Mus musculus (Mouse).
  10460..10481   +  misc_feature   MCS (fragment): pBluescript multiple cloning site
  10490..10508   -  promoter       T7 promoter: promoter for bacteriophage T7 RNA polymerase
  10516..10671   +  CDS            lacZα (fragment): LacZα fragment of β-galactosidase; lacZ fragment
  10675..11103   +  rep_origin     f1 ori (sequence partly withheld): f1 bacteriophage origin of replication; arrow indicates direction of (+) strand synthesis
  11131..11182   -  misc_feature   bom (fragment): basis of mobility region from pBR322
  11390..12052   -  CDS            HIS3: imidazoleglycerol-phosphate dehydratase, required for histidine biosynthesis; S. cerevisiae HIS3; yeast auxotrophic marker
  12053..54      -  promoter       HIS3 promoter (across the origin): S. cerevisiae HIS3
