[The description below was written by a language model from this plasmid's Addgene catalogue record and pLannotate feature annotations shown in this document.]
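Description:
pRS413-TEF1pr-SEC7-FAPoptim is a yeast expression shuttle plasmid of about 12.2 kb, built on the pRS413 centromeric backbone. In Saccharomyces cerevisiae it is maintained at low copy through a CEN6/ARS element and selected by histidine prototrophy through the HIS3 marker and its native promoter. In E. coli it replicates from a ColE1/pUC-type origin and carries the β-lactamase gene for ampicillin selection. The backbone also retains pBluescript-derived elements, including an f1 phage origin, lac promoter/operator and lacZα remnants, and T3 and T7 promoters flanking the cloning region. These play no evident role in the yeast application.

The payload is the full S. cerevisiae SEC7 coding sequence (about 6 kb), cloned without its stop codon downstream of the constitutive TEF1 promoter. It lies upstream of a fluorogen-activating protein (FAP) tag that has been optimized for yeast expression, an arrangement consistent with a C-terminal fusion. According to the depositor, SEC7 was PCR-amplified with BamHI and SmaI adaptors and inserted into a parental pRS413-TEF1pr FAPoptim vector. The automated annotation does not label the FAP as such. Instead it marks two tandem segments of about 330 bp after SEC7 as resembling a mouse immunoglobulin lambda light-chain variable region, which fits the antibody-fragment origin of FAP tags. No yeast transcription terminator is annotated downstream of the fusion.

FAPs become fluorescent only on binding a cognate fluorogenic dye. Because Sec7 localizes to the late Golgi, the fusion serves as a dye-activated trans-Golgi marker. It is intended for protein trafficking and colocalization imaging studies in budding yeast.
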