Addgene plasmid #221124: pRS413-TEF1pr-SEC7-FAPoptim
Purpose: FAP-tagged marker for the trans-Golgi (FAP optimized for yeast expression)
Depositing lab: Allyson O’Donnell. Depositing organization: University of Pittsburgh (University, School of Medicine, and Cancer Institute). Publication: Optimization of the fluorogen-activating protein tag for quantitative protein trafficking and colocalization studies in S. cerevisiae. Oppenheimer KG, Hager NA, McAtee CK, Filiztekin E, Shang C, Warnick JA, Bruchez MP, Brodsky JL, Prosser DC, Kwiatkowski AV, O'Donnell AF. Mol Biol Cell. 2024 Jul 1;35(7):mr5. doi: 10.1091/mbc.E24-04-0174. Epub 2024 May 29. PubMed 38809589.
Backbone
  Vector backbone: pRS413
  Vector type: Yeast Expression
  Selectable markers: HIS3
Growth in bacteria
  Bacterial resistance: Ampicillin, 100 μg/mL
  Growth temperature: 37°C
  Growth strain: DH5alpha
  Copy number: Low Copy
Gene/Insert
  Gene/Insert name: SEC7-FAPoptim
  Species: S. cerevisiae (budding yeast)
  Promoter: TEF1
  Cloning method: Restriction Enzyme; 5′ cloning site Unknown (unknown if destroyed)
Terms and licenses: Academic/Nonprofit Terms; Industry Terms: Not Available to Industry
Depositor comments: The coding sequence of SEC7 lacking the stop codon was PCR amplified with primers containing BamHI and SmaI restriction enzyme adaptors. The PCR product was then inserted into the pRS413-TEF1pr-NFAPoptim plasmid using standard cloning approaches.
How to cite: pRS413-TEF1pr-SEC7-FAPoptim was a gift from Allyson O’Donnell (Addgene plasmid # 221124 ; http://n2t.net/addgene:221124 ; RRID:Addgene_221124)
